Addgene plasmid #242841: pET-28a_VIM-15
Purpose: Expresses His6-TEV-VIM-15 in bacteria, comprising a His6-tag, the Tobacco etch virus (TEV) cleavage site “ENLYFQ/G", and the VIM-15 sequence (UniPROT B4YAJ6)
Depositing lab: Richard Page. Depositing organization: Miami University (Ohio). Publication: Mutation of an active site-adjacent residue in VIM indirectly dictates interactions with and blunts inhibition by D-captopril. Silwal SB, Wamsley B, Wang Z, Gung BW, Nix JC, Page RC. J Inorg Biochem. 2025 Oct;271:112975. doi: 10.1016/j.jinorgbio.2025.112975. Epub 2025 Jun 10. PubMed 40513263.
Backbone
  Vector backbone: pET28a(+)
  Backbone manufacturer: Novagen
  Backbone size w/o insert (bp): 5300
  Total vector size (bp): 6018
  Modifications to backbone: removed the Thrombin site and T7 tag
  Vector type: Bacterial Expression
Growth in bacteria
  Bacterial resistance: Kanamycin, 50 μg/mL
  Growth temperature: 37°C
  Growth strain: DH5alpha
  Copy number: High Copy
Gene/Insert
  Gene/Insert name: Metallo-beta-lactamase VIM-15 (alt names: VIM-15; Verona integron-encoded metallo-beta-lactamase 15; Verona imipenemase 15)
  Species: Pseudomonas aeruginosa
  Insert size (bp): 789
  Mutation: deleted residues 1-26
  GenBank ID: B4YAJ6 EU419745
  Promoter: T7
  Tag / fusion protein: His6 + Tobacco etch virus (TEV) cleavage site “ENLYFQ/G" (N terminal on insert)
  Cloning method: Restriction Enzyme; 5′ cloning site NcoI (unknown if destroyed); 3′ cloning site XhoI (unknown if destroyed)
  Sequencing primers: 5′ TAATACGACTCACTATAGGG; 3′ GCTAGTTATTGCTCAGCGG
Terms and licenses: Academic/Nonprofit Terms; Industry Terms: Not Available to Industry
How to cite: pET-28a_VIM-15 was a gift from Richard Page (Addgene plasmid # 242841 ; http://n2t.net/addgene:242841 ; RRID:Addgene_242841)
