[The description below was written by a language model from this plasmid's Addgene catalogue record and pLannotate feature annotations shown in this document.]
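Description:
pET-28a_VIM-15 is a bacterial expression plasmid of about 6.0 kb, built on the Novagen pET28a(+) backbone, from which the thrombin site and T7 tag have been removed. It replicates in E. coli from a ColE1/pMB1-type origin. The catalogue lists it as high copy, although the feature table also shows the pBR322 bom region and the rop gene, which normally moderates copy number. Selection is by kanamycin through an aph(3')-Ia (KanR) gene, and an f1 origin is also present. The short tetracycline-resistance and AmpR-promoter fragments in the annotation are backbone remnants, not functional markers.

The expression cassette is the standard pET arrangement: a T7 promoter followed directly by a lac operator, the T7 gene 10 ribosome binding site, the open reading frame and a T7 terminator. A lacI gene on the plasmid supplies repressor, so transcription depends on a host providing T7 RNA polymerase and can be induced with IPTG.

The insert, cloned between NcoI and XhoI, encodes the Pseudomonas aeruginosa metallo-beta-lactamase VIM-15 with residues 1–26 deleted. It is fused at its N terminus to a His6 tag and a TEV protease cleavage site, which the annotation tool picks up as small "capTEV" fragments. This allows metal-affinity purification followed by tag removal. The VIM-15 coding region itself is not annotated. A vector-derived His-tag sequence is detected downstream of the insert, but the record does not say whether it is translated.

The associated publication studies how an active site-adjacent residue in VIM enzymes affects inhibition by D-captopril, which points to use of the plasmid for producing recombinant enzyme.
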