Features (pLannotate 1.2.2; 20 found; start..end, strand, type, name):
      1..589     +  rep_origin     ori: high-copy-number ColE1/pMB1/pBR322/pUC origin of replication
    775..914     -  misc_feature   bom: basis of mobility region from pBR322
   1016..1207    -  CDS            rop: Rop protein, which maintains plasmids at low copy number; rop
   1224..1604    +  CDS            YPB1_ECOLX: Protein predicted: Swiss-Prot protein existence level 4. From Escherichia coli.
   1676..1967    -  CDS            TcR (fragment): tetracycline efflux protein; tet; confers resistance to tetracycline
   1982..2003    -  protein_bind   CAP binding site: CAP binding activates transcription in the presence of cAMP. E. coli catabolite activator protein
   2016..3098    -  CDS            lacI: lac repressor; lacI; The lac repressor binds to the lac operator to inhibit transcription in E. coli. This inhibition can be relieved by adding lactose or isopropyl-β-D-thiogalactopyranoside (IPTG).
   3099..3176    -  promoter       lacI promoter: lacI
   3184..3463    -  CDS            TcR (fragment): tetracycline efflux protein; tet; confers resistance to tetracycline
   3485..3503    +  promoter       T7 promoter: promoter for bacteriophage T7 RNA polymerase
   3504..3528    +  protein_bind   lac operator: The lac repressor binds to the lac operator to inhibit transcription in E. coli. This inhibition can be relieved by adding lactose or isopropyl-β-D-thiogalactopyranoside (IPTG). lac repressor encoded by lacI
   3543..3565    +  RBS            RBS: efficient ribosome binding site from bacteriophage T7 gene 10 (Olins and Rangwala, 1989)
   3584..3600    +  CDS            capTEV™ (fragment): composite tag for in vivo biotinylation, TEV protease cleavage, and 6xHis tagging
   3610..3630    +  CDS            capTEV™ (fragment): composite tag for in vivo biotinylation, TEV protease cleavage, and 6xHis tagging
   4367..4384    +  CDS            9xHis (fragment): 9xHis affinity tag
   4394..4443    +  CDS            SET1 (fragment): solubility-enhancement tag derived from T7 phage gene 10B
   4451..4498    +  terminator     T7 terminator: transcription terminator for bacteriophage T7 RNA polymerase
   4535..4963    +  rep_origin     f1 ori (sequence partly withheld): f1 bacteriophage origin of replication; arrow indicates direction of (+) strand synthesis
   5016..5073    +  promoter       AmpR promoter (fragment): bla
   5082..5897    -  CDS            KanR: aminoglycoside phosphotransferase; aph(3')-Ia; confers resistance to kanamycin in bacteria or G418 (Geneticin®) in eukaryotes
>Addgene plasmid #242841 | pET-28a_VIM-15 | addgene full sequence | sequence record 486280 | Addgene NGS Result
TTGAGATCCTTTTTTTCTGCGCGTAATCTGCTGCTTGCAAACAAAAAAACCACCGCTACCAGCGGTGGTT
TGTTTGCCGGATCAAGAGCTACCAACTCTTTTTCCGAAGGTAACTGGCTTCAGCAGAGCGCAGATACCAA
ATACTGTCCTTCTAGTGTAGCCGTAGTTAGGCCACCACTTCAAGAACTCTGTAGCACCGCCTACATACCT
CGCTCTGCTAATCCTGTTACCAGTGGCTGCTGCCAGTGGCGATAAGTCGTGTCTTACCGGGTTGGACTCA
AGACGATAGTTACCGGATAAGGCGCAGCGGTCGGGCTGAACGGGGGGTTCGTGCACACAGCCCAGCTTGG
AGCGAACGACCTACACCGAACTGAGATACCTACAGCGTGAGCTATGAGAAAGCGCCACGCTTCCCGAAGG
GAGAAAGGCGGACAGGTATCCGGTAAGCGGCAGGGTCGGAACAGGAGAGCGCACGAGGGAGCTTCCAGGG
GGAAACGCCTGGTATCTTTATAGTCCTGTCGGGTTTCGCCACCTCTGACTTGAGCGTCGATTTTTGTGAT
GCTCGTCAGGGGGGCGGAGCCTATGGAAAAACGCCAGCAACGCGGCCTTTTTACGGTTCCTGGCCTTTTG
CTGGCCTTTTGCTCACATGTTCTTTCCTGCGTTATCCCCTGATTCTGTGGATAACCGTATTACCGCCTTT
GAGTGAGCTGATACCGCTCGCCGCAGCCGAACGACCGAGCGCAGCGAGTCAGTGAGCGAGGAAGCGGAAG
AGCGCCTGATGCGGTATTTTCTCCTTACGCATCTGTGCGGTATTTCACACCGCAATGGTGCACTCTCAGT
ACAATCTGCTCTGATGCCGCATAGTTAAGCCAGTATACACTCCGCTATCGCTACGTGACTGGGTCATGGC
TGCGCCCCGACACCCGCCAACACCCGCTGACGCGCCCTGACGGGCTTGTCTGCTCCCGGCATCCGCTTAC
AGACAAGCTGTGACCGTCTCCGGGAGCTGCATGTGTCAGAGGTTTTCACCGTCATCACCGAAACGCGCGA
GGCAGCTGCGGTAAAGCTCATCAGCGTGGTCGTGAAGCGATTCACAGATGTCTGCCTGTTCATCCGCGTC
CAGCTCGTTGAGTTTCTCCAGAAGCGTTAATGTCTGGCTTCTGATAAAGCGGGCCATGTTAAGGGCGGTT
TTTTCCTGTTTGGTCACTGATGCCTCCGTGTAAGGGGGATTTCTGTTCATGGGGGTAATGATACCGATGA
AACGAGAGAGGATGCTCACGATACGGGTTACTGATGATGAACATGCCCGGTTACTGGAACGTTGTGAGGG
TAAACAACTGGCGGTATGGATGCGGCGGGACCAGAGAAAAATCACTCAGGGTCAATGCCAGCGCTTCGTT
AATACAGATGTAGGTGTTCCACAGGGTAGCCAGCAGCATCCTGCGATGCAGATCCGGAACATAATGGTGC
AGGGCGCTGACTTCCGCGTTTCCAGACTTTACGAAACACGGAAACCGAAGACCATTCATGTTGTTGCTCA
GGTCGCAGACGTTTTGCAGCAGCAGTCGCTTCACGTTCGCTCGCGTATCGGTGATTCATTCTGCTAACCA
GTAAGGCAACCCCGCCAGCCTAGCCGGGTCCTCAACGACAGGAGCACGATCATGCGCACCCGTGGGGCCG
CCATGCCGGCGATAATGGCCTGCTTCTCGCCGAAACGTTTGGTGGCGGGACCAGTGACGAAGGCTTGAGC
GAGGGCGTGCAAGATTCCGAATACCGCAAGCGACAGGCCGATCATCGTCGCGCTCCAGCGAAAGCGGTCC
TCGCCGAAAATGACCCAGAGCGCTGCCGGCACCTGTCCTACGAGTTGCATGATAAAGAAGACAGTCATAA
GTGCGGCGACGATAGTCATGCCCCGCGCCCACCGGAAGGAGCTGACTGGGTTGAAGGCTCTCAAGGGCAT
CGGTCGAGATCCCGGTGCCTAATGAGTGAGCTAACTTACATTAATTGCGTTGCGCTCACTGCCCGCTTTC
CAGTCGGGAAACCTGTCGTGCCAGCTGCATTAATGAATCGGCCAACGCGCGGGGAGAGGCGGTTTGCGTA
TTGGGCGCCAGGGTGGTTTTTCTTTTCACCAGTGAGACGGGCAACAGCTGATTGCCCTTCACCGCCTGGC
CCTGAGAGAGTTGCAGCAAGCGGTCCACGCTGGTTTGCCCCAGCAGGCGAAAATCCTGTTTGATGGTGGT
TAACGGCGGGATATAACATGAGCTGTCTTCGGTATCGTCGTATCCCACTACCGAGATATCCGCACCAACG
CGCAGCCCGGACTCGGTAATGGCGCGCATTGCGCCCAGCGCCATCTGATCGTTGGCAACCAGCATCGCAG
TGGGAACGATGCCCTCATTCAGCATTTGCATGGTTTGTTGAAAACCGGACATGGCACTCCAGTCGCCTTC
CCGTTCCGCTATCGGCTGAATTTGATTGCGAGTGAGATATTTATGCCAGCCAGCCAGACGCAGACGCGCC
GAGACAGAACTTAATGGGCCCGCTAACAGCGCGATTTGCTGGTGACCCAATGCGACCAGATGCTCCACGC
CCAGTCGCGTACCGTCTTCATGGGAGAAAATAATACTGTTGATGGGTGTCTGGTCAGAGACATCAAGAAA
TAACGCCGGAACATTAGTGCAGGCAGCTTCCACAGCAATGGCATCCTGGTCATCCAGCGGATAGTTAATG
ATCAGCCCACTGACGCGTTGCGCGAGAAGATTGTGCACCGCCGCTTTACAGGCTTCGACGCCGCTTCGTT
CTACCATCGACACCACCACGCTGGCACCCAGTTGATCGGCGCGAGATTTAATCGCCGCGACAATTTGCGA
CGGCGCGTGCAGGGCCAGACTGGAGGTGGCAACGCCAATCAGCAACGACTGTTTGCCCGCCAGTTGTTGT
GCCACGCGGTTGGGAATGTAATTCAGCTCCGCCATCGCCGCTTCCACTTTTTCCCGCGTTTTCGCAGAAA
CGTGGCTGGCCTGGTTCACCACGCGGGAAACGGTCTGATAAGAGACACCGGCATACTCTGCGACATCGTA
TAACGTTACTGGTTTCACATTCACCACCCTGAATTGACTCTCTTCCGGGCGCTATCATGCCATACCGCGA
AAGGTTTTGCGCCATTCGATGGTGTCCGGGATCTCGACGCTCTCCCTTATGCGACTCCTGCATTAGGAAG
CAGCCCAGTAGTAGGTTGAGGCCGTTGAGCACCGCCGCCGCAAGGAATGGTGCATGCAAGGAGATGGCGC
CCAACAGTCCCCCGGCCACGGGGCCTGCCACCATACCCACGCCGAAACAAGCGCTCATGAGCCCGAAGTG
GCGAGCCCGATCTTCCCCATCGGTGATGTCGGCGATATAGGCGCCAGCAACCGCACCTGTGGCGCCGGTG
ATGCCGGCCACGATGCGTCCGGCGTAGAGGATCGAGATCTCGATCCCGCGAAATTAATACGACTCACTAT
AGGGGAATTGTGAGCGGATAACAATTCCCCTCTAGAAATAATTTTGTTTAACTTTAAGAAGGAGATATAC
CATGGGCAGCAGCCATCATCATCATCATCACAGCAGCGGCGAGAATCTTTATTTTCAGGGCCATATGGTG
GACAGCAGCGGCGAGTACCCGACCGTTAGCGAGATCCCGGTGGGTGAAGTTCGTCTGTATCAGATCGCGG
ACGGCGTGTGGAGCCACATTGCGACCCAAAGCTTCGATGGCGCGGTGTACCCGAGCAACGGTCTGATCGT
TCGTGACGGCGATGAACTGCTGCTGATTGACACCGCGTGGGGTGCGAAAAACACCGCGGCGCTGCTGGCG
GAGATCGAAAAACAGATTGGTCTGCCGGTGACCCGTGCGGTTAGCACCCACTTTCACGACGATCGTGTGG
GTGGCGTGGATGTTCTGCGTGCGGCGGGTGTTGCGACCTATGCGAGCCCGAGCACCCGTCGTCTGGCGGA
AGTGGAAGGCAACGAGATTCCGACCCACAGCCTGGAAGGTCTGAGCAGCAGCGGTGATGCGGTGCGTTTT
GGTCCGGTTGAGCTGTTTTACCCGGGTGCGGCGCACAGCACCGATAACCTGGTGGTTTATGTGCCGAGCG
CGAGCGTTCTGTTTGGTGGCTGCGCGATCTATGAGCTGAGCCGTACCAGCGCGGGTAACGTGGCGGATGC
GGATCTGGCGGAGTGGCCGACCAGCATCGAACGTATTCAGCAACACTACCCGGAAGCGCAATTCGTTATT
CCGGGTCATGGTCTGCCGGGTGGCCTGGATCTGCTGAAGCACACCACCAACGTGGTTAAAGCGCACACCA
ACCGTAGCGTGGTTGAATAACTCGAGCACCACCACCACCACCACTGAGATCCGGCTGCTAACAAAGCCCG
AAAGGAAGCTGAGTTGGCTGCTGCCACCGCTGAGCAATAACTAGCATAACCCCTTGGGGCCTCTAAACGG
GTCTTGAGGGGTTTTTTGCTGAAAGGAGGAACTATATCCGGATTGGCGAATGGG
[124 nt withheld, positions 4535-4658]
C
[91 nt withheld, positions 4660-4750]
A
[49 nt withheld, positions 4752-4800]
CCTTTGACGTTGGAGTCCACGTTCTTT
[37 nt withheld, positions 4828-4864]
ACCCTATCTCGGTCTATTCTTTTGATTTATAAGGGATTTTGCCGATTTCGGCCTATTGGTTAAAAAATGA
GCTGATTTAACAAAAATTTAACGCGAATTTTAACAAAATATTAACGCTTACAATTTAGGTGGCACTTTTC
GGGGAAATGTGCGCGGAACCCCTATTTGTTTATTTTTCTAAATACATTCAAATATGTATCCGCTCATGAA
TTAATTCTTAGAAAAACTCATCGAGCATCAAATGAAACTGCAATTTATTCATATCAGGATTATCAATACC
ATATTTTTGAAAAAGCCGTTTCTGTAATGAAGGAGAAAACTCACCGAGGCAGTTCCATAGGATGGCAAGA
TCCTGGTATCGGTCTGCGATTCCGACTCGTCCAACATCAATACAACCTATTAATTTCCCCTCGTCAAAAA
TAAGGTTATCAAGTGAGAAATCACCATGAGTGACGACTGAATCCGGTGAGAATGGCAAAAGTTTATGCAT
TTCTTTCCAGACTTGTTCAACAGGCCAGCCATTACGCTCGTCATCAAAATCACTCGCATCAACCAAACCG
TTATTCATTCGTGATTGCGCCTGAGCGAGACGAAATACGCGATCGCTGTTAAAAGGACAATTACAAACAG
GAATCGAATGCAACCGGCGCAGGAACACTGCCAGCGCATCAACAATATTTTCACCTGAATCAGGATATTC
TTCTAATACCTGGAATGCTGTTTTCCCGGGGATCGCAGTGGTGAGTAACCATGCATCATCAGGAGTACGG
ATAAAATGCTTGATGGTCGGAAGAGGCATAAATTCCGTCAGCCAGTTTAGTCTGACCATCTCATCTGTAA
CATCATTGGCAACGCTACCTTTGCCATGTTTCAGAAACAACTCTGGCGCATCGGGCTTCCCATACAATCG
ATAGATTGTCGCACCTGATTGCCCGACATTATCGCGAGCCCATTTATACCCATATAAATCAGCATCCATG
TTGGAATTTAATCGCGGCCTAGAGCAAGACGTTTCCCGTTGAATATGGCTCATAACACCCCTTGTATTAC
TGTTTATGTAAGCAGACAGTTTTATTGTTCATGACCAAAATCCCTTAACGTGAGTTTTCGTTCCACTGAG
CGTCAGACCCCGTAGAAAAGATCAAAGGATCTTC
